Addgene plasmid #205351: pBad33_ISNsp3_reRNA
Purpose: Bacterial expression of ISNsp3 TnpB and its reRNA
Depositing lab: Haoyi Wang. Depositing organization: Institute of Zoology, Chinese Academy of Sciences. Publication: Evolutionary mining and functional characterization of TnpB nucleases identify efficient miniature genome editors. Xiang G, Li Y, Sun J, Huo Y, Cao S, Cao Y, Guo Y, Yang L, Cai Y, Zhang YE, Wang H. Nat Biotechnol. 2023 Jun 29. doi: 10.1038/s41587-023-01857-x. PubMed 37386294.
Backbone
  Vector backbone: pBAD
  Vector type: Bacterial Expression
Growth in bacteria
  Bacterial resistance: Chloramphenicol, 25 μg/mL
  Growth temperature: 37°C
  Growth strain: DH5alpha
  Copy number: Low Copy
Gene/Insert
  Gene/Insert name: ISNsp3 TnpB
  Species: Other
  Cloning method: Unknown
Terms and licenses: Academic/Nonprofit Terms; Industry Terms: Not Available to Industry
How to cite: pBad33_ISNsp3_reRNA was a gift from Haoyi Wang (Addgene plasmid # 205351 ; http://n2t.net/addgene:205351 ; RRID:Addgene_205351)
