[The description below was written by a language model from this plasmid's Addgene catalogue record and pLannotate feature annotations shown in this document.]
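Description:
pBad33_ISNsp3_reRNA is a 5,497-nt bacterial expression plasmid built on a pBAD33-type backbone and designed to co-produce the ISNsp3 TnpB nuclease and its guide RNA (reRNA, the right-end element RNA that directs TnpB to a DNA target) in E. coli. It replicates from a p15A origin, recorded in the catalogue as low copy, which makes it compatible with a second plasmid carrying a ColE1-type origin. Selection is with chloramphenicol, conferred by a complete cat gene and its native promoter that span the sequence origin. The annotation also picks up several backbone remnants that are typical of pACYC184/pBAD33 lineage and unlikely to be functional: fragments of IS1, of the tetracycline resistance gene and its promoter, of β-lactamase behind the AmpR promoter, and of RSF and ColE1 origins. An M13 phage origin is also present.

Despite the pBAD name, the feature table does not annotate araC or the arabinose-inducible araBAD promoter. Instead, two copies of the strong constitutive synthetic J23119 promoter are found in the same orientation. The first is followed by an unannotated stretch of roughly 1.2 kb, which is consistent in size with a compact TnpB coding sequence. The second precedes a shorter unannotated region that plausibly encodes the reRNA, followed by the rrnB 5S segment and T1/T2 terminators. These assignments are inferred from the layout, since neither TnpB nor the reRNA is explicitly annotated, and any guide or target sequence is not stated. The associated work concerns mining and characterising TnpB nucleases as miniature genome editors, so the plasmid likely serves bacterial assays of ISNsp3 TnpB's RNA-guided DNA-targeting activity.
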