Features (pLannotate 1.2.2; 17 found; start..end, strand, type, name):
     24..126     -  promoter       cat promoter: promoter of the E. coli cat gene encoding chloramphenicol acetyltransferase
    247..390     +  mobile_element IS1 (fragment): prokaryotic transposable element IS1
    509..564     -  rep_origin     RSF ori (fragment): Plasmids containing the RSF 1030 origin of replication can be propagated in E. coli cells that contain additional plasmids with compatible origins.
    652..1197    -  rep_origin     p15A ori: Plasmids containing the medium-copy-number p15A origin of replication can be propagated in E. coli cells that contain a second plasmid with the ColE1 origin.
   1234..1354    -  CDS            TcR (fragment): tetracycline efflux protein; tet; confers resistance to tetracycline
   1364..1382    +  promoter       tet promoter (fragment): E. coli promoter for tetracycline efflux protein gene
   1384..1417    +  promoter       J23119 promoter: bacterial promoter (Registry of Standard Biological Parts BBa J23119)
   2589..2623    +  promoter       J23119(SpeI) promoter: bacterial promoter (Registry of Standard Biological Parts BBa J23119) modified to end with an SpeI site
   2958..3073    +  ncRNA          5S rRNA: Accession: RF00001 - 5S ribosomal RNA
   3077..3163    +  terminator     rrnB T1 terminator: Escherichia coli rrnB; transcription terminator T1 from the E. coli rrnB gene
   3255..3282    +  terminator     rrnB T2 terminator: transcription terminator T2 from the E. coli rrnB gene
   3301..3392    +  promoter       AmpR promoter: bla
   3393..3512    +  CDS            AmpR (fragment): β-lactamase; bla; confers resistance to ampicillin, carbenicillin, and related antibiotics
   3513..3807    +  CDS            bla(M) (fragment): β-lactamase lacking the signal sequence; bla(M); allows cytosolic expression of β-lactamase
   3850..4230    +  rep_origin     M13 ori (sequence partly withheld): M13 bacteriophage origin of replication; arrow indicates direction of (+) strand synthesis
   4416..4649    +  rep_origin     ori (fragment): high-copy-number ColE1/pMB1/pBR322/pUC origin of replication
   4864..23      -  CDS            cat (across the origin): CAT_ECOLX - Experimental evidence at protein level: Swiss-Prot protein existence level 1. This enzyme is an effector of chloramphenicol resistance in bacteria. From Escherichia coli. This protein is used as a marker in many commonly used cloning vectors, such as pACYC184.
>Addgene plasmid #205351 | pBad33_ISNsp3_reRNA | addgene full sequence | sequence record 418005 | Addgene NGS Result
TATCCAGTGATTTTTTTCTCCATTTTAGCTTCCTTAGCTCCTGAAAATCTCGATAACTCAAAAAATACGC
CCGGTAGTGATCTTATTTCATTATGGTGAAAGTTGGAACCTCTTACGTGCCGATCAACGTCTCATTTTCG
CCAAAAGTTGGCCCAGGGCTTCCCGGTATCAACAGGGACACCAGGATTTATTTATTCTGCGAAGTGATCT
TCCGTCACAGGTATTTATTCGGCGCAAAGTGCGTCGGGTGATGCTGCCAACTTACTGATTTAGTGTATGA
TGGTGTTTTTGAGGTGCTCCAGTGGCTTCTGTTTCTATCAGCTGTCCCTCCTGTTCAGCTACTGACGGGG
TGGTGCGTAACGGCAAAAGCACCGCCGGACATCAGCGCTAGCGGAGTGTATACTGGCTTACTATGTTGGC
ACTGATGAGGGTGTCAGTGAAGTGCTTCATGTGGCAGGAGAAAAAAGGCTGCACCGGTGCGTCAGCAGAA
TATGTGATACAGGATATATTCCGCTTCCTCGCTCACTGACTCGCTACGCTCGGTCGTTCGACTGCGGCGA
GCGGAAATGGCTTACGAACGGGGCGGAGATTTCCTGGAAGATGCCAGGAAGATACTTAACAGGGAAGTGA
GAGGGCCGCGGCAAAGCCGTTTTTCCATAGGCTCCGCCCCCCTGACAAGCATCACGAAATCTGACGCTCA
AATCAGTGGTGGCGAAACCCGACAGGACTATAAAGATACCAGGCGTTTCCCCCTGGCGGCTCCCTCGTGC
GCTCTCCTGTTCCTGCCTTTCGGTTTACCGGTGTCATTCCGCTGTTATGGCCGCGTTTGTCTCATTCCAC
GCCTGACACTCAGTTCCGGGTAGGCAGTTCGCTCCAAGCTGGACTGTATGCACGAACCCCCCGTTCAGTC
CGACCGCTGCGCCTTATCCGGTAACTATCGTCTTGAGTCCAACCCGGAAAGACATGCAAAAGCACCACTG
GCAGCAGCCACTGGTAATTGATTTAGAGGAGTTAGTCTTGAAGTCATGCGCCGGTTAAGGCTAAACTGAA
AGGACAAGTTTTGGTGACTGCGCTCCTCCAAGCCAGTTACCTCGGTTCAAAGAGTTGGTAGCTCAGAGAA
CCTTCGAAAAACCGCCCTGCAAGGCGGTTTTTTCGTTTTCAGAGCAAGAGATTACGCGCAGACCAAAACG
ATCTCAAGAAGATCATCTTATTAATCAGATAAAATATTTCTAGGCTCATGAGCCCGAAGTGGCGAGCCCG
ATCTTCCCCATCGGTGATGTCGGCGATATAGGCGCCAGCAACCGCACCTGTGGCGCCGGTGATGCCGGCC
ACGATGCGTCCGGCGTAGAGGATCTGCTCATGTTTGACAGCTTATCATCGATCTGACAGCTAGCTCAGTC
CTAGGTATAATGCTAGCCCCGGGAAAAGATCTAAAGAGGAGAAAGAATTCATGAAAACCTTGAAGTTCAA
ACTGTACCAGCACAAAAGAAATAGATTCCTCAAGCGCATGATTAATGCGAGTGGGGTAATCTACAACCAT
TGTATTGCCCTACACAAACGCTACTACCGAATGTGGGGCAAACACTTAAGTTGTGCAAAACTTCAAGCTC
ACATTGCTAAACTGCGGAAGCGTAACCCATTTTGGCAAACTGTAGGATCTCAGGCAGTGCAAGATATCTG
TCAACGCATTGAAAAAGCTTACCAATTATTTTTTAAACACAATAAGAAGGGGGTTAGACCACCAGGATTT
AAGAAGGTGAAGAAATATAAATCCTTCACCCTAAAACAAGCAGGTTATAAGTTTTTAGGTGGCAACAGAG
TAAAAATCGGTAATCGAGTTTATCAATTCTGGAAGTCGAGACAGATAGAGGGAACAGTTAAAACCCTAAC
TATAAAGCGCACACCGTTAGGTGAGTTGTTCGTGGTTGTGGTAGTTGACGACGGTATTAAGCCAGAAATC
GAGATTAAGACGGGTAAAATCGCTGGTTTTGACTTTGGTTTGAAGACATTTCTCACTTGCTCAGACGGCA
CAAAAATTGATTCTCCTCAGTTTTTCAAACAATCTCTAAACGCTATCACCAAAGCTAGTAGACAACACTC
AAAGAAACTCAAAGGTTCGGCTAATCGGAAACGAGCGAGACTTAATCTAGTACGCAAGTACGAAGATATT
TCTAATCGCCGTCGTGACTGGTTCTGGAAACTAGCTTATGAGTTAACAGATAAGTTTGATGTTCTCTGCT
TTGAAACCTTAAACCTCAAGGGAATGCAACGACGTTGGGGCAGGAAAATATCAGATTTGGCGTTTGGTGA
GTTTCTGGAAATTCTAGAATGGGTTGCCAAAAAGAAGAATAAACTGATTGTCTTCATTGATCAGTGGTAT
CCCAGCACTAAGACCTGTTCTCACTGTGGTCATGTCTTAGAGAGTATTGATTTGTCTGTTCGGTCGTGGA
GTTGTCCGTCCTGCCAGTCAGTGAACGAGAGAGACGAAAACGCCTCTAAGGTAATTTGTGCAGTCGGGGC
ATCGACTGTTGGGTTAGGTGATGTCAGACTGGCTACGCCAGCAATCGCTGTTGGATCCTGAGAGATCTTT
GACAGCTAGCTCAGTCCTAGGTATAATACTAGTGTTCTCACTGTGGTCATGTCTTAGAGAGTATTGATTT
GTCTGTTCGGTCGTGGAGTTGTCCGTCCTGCCAGTCAGTGAACGAGAGAGACGAAAACGCCTCTAAGGTA
ATTTGTGCAGTCGGGGCATCGACTGTTGGGTTAGGTGATGTCAGACTGGCTACGCCAGCAATCGCTGTTT
GAGCCTAGAATCCCCCGAATTATATTCGGGGGAGTATGTCAAGCTCGGAGATCATCATTGCGTTTTTTAA
GCTTGGCTGTTTTGGCGGATGAGAGAAGATTTTCAGCCTGATACAGATTAAATCAGAACGCAGAAGCGGT
CTGATAAAACAGAATTTGCCTGGCGGCAGTAGCGCGGTGGTCCCACCTGACCCCATGCCGAACTCAGAAG
TGAAACGCCGTAGCGCCGATGGTAGTGTGGGGTCTCCCCATGCGAGAGTAGGGAACTGCCAGGCATCAAA
TAAAACGAAAGGCTCAGTCGAAAGACTGGGCCTTTCGTTTTATCTGTTGTTTGTCGGTGAACGCTCTCCT
GAGTAGGACAAATCCGCCGGGAGCGGATTTGAACGTTGCGAAGCAACGGCCCGGAGGGTGGCGGGCAGGA
CGCCCGCCATAAACTGCCAGGCATCAAATTAAGCAGAAGGCCATCCTGACGGATGGCCTTTTTGCGTTTC
TACAAACTCTTTTGTTTATTTTTCTAAATACATTCAAATATGTATCCGCTCATGAGACAATAACCCTGAT
AAATGCTTCAATAATATTGAAAAAGGAAGAGTATGAGTATTCAACATTTCCGTGTCGCCCTTATTCCCTT
TTTTGCGGCATTTTGCCTTCCTGTTTTTGCTCACCCAGAAACGCTGGTGAAAGTAAAAGATGCTGAAGAT
CAGTTGGGTGCAGCAAACTATTAACTGGCGAACTACTTACTCTAGCTTCCCGGCAACAATTAATAGACTG
GATGGAGGCGGATAAAGTTGCAGGACCACTTCTGCGCTCGGCCCTTCCGGCTGGCTGGTTTATTGCTGAT
AAATCTGGAGCCGGTGAGCGTGGGTCTCGCGGTATCATTGCAGCACTGGGGCCAGATGGTAAGCCCTCCC
GTATCGTAGTTATCTACACGACGGGGAGTCAGGCAACTATGGATGAACGAAATAGACAGATCGCTGAGAT
AGGTGCCTCACTGATTAAGCATTGGTAACTGTCAGACCAAGTTTACTCATATATACTTTAGATTGATT
[125 nt withheld, positions 3849-3973]
C
[141 nt withheld, positions 3975-4115]
CCTTTGACGTTGGAGTCCACGTTCTTT
[37 nt withheld, positions 4143-4179]
ACCCTATCTCGGGCTATTCTTTTGATTTATAAGGGATTTTGCCGATTTCGGCCTATTGGTTAAAAAATGA
GCTGATTTAACAAAAATTTAACGCGAATTTTAACAAAATATTAACGTTTACAATTTAAAAGGATCTAGGT
GAAGATCCTTTTTGATAATCTCATGACCAAAATCCCTTAACGTGAGTTTTCGTTCCACTGAGCGTCAGAC
CCCGTAGAAAAGATCAAAGGATCTTCTTGAGATCCTTTTTTTCTGCGCGTAATCTGCTGCTTGCAAACAA
AAAAACCACCGCTACCAGCGGTGGTTTGTTTGCCGGATCAAGAGCTACCAACTCTTTTTCCGAAGGTAAC
TGGCTTCAGCAGAGCGCAGATACCAAATACTGTCCTTCTAGTGTAGCCGTAGTTAGGCCACCACTTCAAG
AACTCTGTAGCACCGCCTACATACCTCGCTCTGCTAATCCTGTTACCAGTCAGGCATTTGAGAAGCACAC
GGTCACACTGCTTCCGGTAGTCAATAAACCGGTAAACCAGCAATAGACATAAGCGGCTATTTAACGACCC
TGCCCTGAACCGACGACCGGGTCGAATTTGCTTTCGAATTTCTGCCATTCATCCGCTTATTATCACTTAT
TCAGGCGTAGCAACCAGGCGTTTAAGGGCACCAATAACTGCCTTAAAAAAATTACGCCCCGCCCTGCCAC
TCATCGCAGTACTGTTGTAATTCATTAAGCATTCTGCCGACATGGAAGCCATCACAAACGGCATGATGAA
CCTGAATCGCCAGCGGCATCAGCACCTTGTCGCCTTGCGTATAATATTTGCCCATGGTGAAAACGGGGGC
GAAGAAGTTGTCCATATTGGCCACGTTTAAATCAAAACTGGTGAAACTCACCCAGGGATTGGCTGAGACG
AAAAACATATTCTCAATAAACCCTTTAGGGAAATAGGCCAGGTTTTCACCGTAACACGCCACATCTTGCG
AATATATGTGTAGAAACTGCCGGAAATCGTCGTGGTATTCACTCCAGAGCGATGAAAACGTTTCAGTTTG
CTCATGGAAAACGGTGTAACAAGGGTGAACACTATCCCATATCACCAGCTCACCGTCTTTCATTGCCATA
CGGAACTCCGGATGAGCATTCATCAGGCGGGCAAGAATGTGAATAAAGGCCGGATAAAACTTGTGCTTAT
TTTTCTTTACGGTCTTTAAAAAGGCCGTAATATCCAGCTGAACGGTCTGGTTATAGGTACATTGAGCAAC
TGACTGAAATGCCTCAAAATGTTCTTTACGATGCCATTGGGATATATCAACGGTGGTA
